>Addgene plasmid #200250 | Dt NaV1.4 | addgene full sequence | sequence record 396332 | Addgene NGS Result
GACGGATCGGGAGATCTCCCGATCCCCTATGGTGCACTCTCAGTACAATCTGCTCTGATGCCGCATAGTT
AAGCCAGTATCTGCTCCCTGCTTGTGTGTTGGAGGTCGCTGAGTAGTGCGCGAGCAAAATTTAAGCTACA
ACAAGGCAAGGCTTGACCGACAATTGCATGAAGAATCTGCTTAGGGTTAGGCGTTTTGCGCTGCTTCGCG
ATGTACGGGCCAGATATACGCGTTGACATTGATTATTGACTAGTTATTAATAGTAATCAATTACGGGGTC
ATTAGTTCATAGCCCATATATGGAGTTCCGCGTTACATAACTTACGGTAAATGGCCCGCCTGGCTGACCG
CCCAACGACCCCCGCCCATTGACGTCAATAATGACGTATGTTCCCATAGTAACGCCAATAGGGACTTTCC
ATTGACGTCAATGGGTGGAGTATTTACGGTAAACTGCCCACTTGGCAGTACATCAAGTGTATCATATGCC
AAGTACGCCCCCTATTGACGTCAATGACGGTAAATGGCCCGCCTGGCATTATGCCCAGTACATGACCTTA
TGGGACTTTCCTACTTGGCAGTACATCTACGTATTAGTCATCGCTATTACCATGGTGATGCGGTTTTGGC
AGTACATCAATGGGCGTGGATAGCGGTTTGACTCACGGGGATTTCCAAGTCTCCACCCCATTGACGTCAA
TGGGAGTTTGTTTTGGCACCAAAATCAACGGGACTTTCCAAAATGTCGTAACAACTCCGCCCCATTGACG
CAAATGGGCGGTAGGCGTGTACGGTGGGAGGTCTATATAAGCAGAGCTCTCTGGCTAACTAGAGAACCCA
CTGCTTACTGGCTTATCGAAATTAATACGACTCACTATAGGGAGACCCAAGCTGGCTAGCGTTTAAACTT
AAGATGGCTGGAAAGATCCTGCCTCCTGGACCCGATTCACTGAGAAGATTCACCAAAGAGACTATTGCCA
AGATTGAGAAGACTATTGAGGAGGAGGCCATCAGGAAGGCCAAGCAGATCGAGGTGCTGGACGAGGTGGT
GAGAAAGCCCAATAAGGGCCTGGAGGCCGGCAAGAGCCTGCCACTGATCTATGGCGACCCCCCACCAGAG
CTGATCGGCGTGGCCCTGGAGGATCTGGATCCCTTTTACTCCAATCAGAAGACATTCATCGTGCTGAACA
AGTCCAAGGCCATCTTCCGGTTTACCGCCACAAAGGCCATGTATCTGCTGGACCCATTCAACCTGCTGAG
GAGAGGCGCCATCAAGGTGCTGATCCACTCCGTGTTTTCCTTTTTCATCATGATCACAATCCTGGCCAAC
TGCGTGTTCATGACAATGAATGACCCACCTCCATGGGCCAAGAATGTGGAGTATACCTTCACAGGCATCT
ACACCTTTGAGTCCCTGATCAAGATCTTTTCCCGGGGCTTTTGCATCGACTCCTTTACCTTTCTGAGAGA
TCCATGGAATTGGCTGGATTTCTGCGTGATCGTGATGGCCTACACCACAGAGTTTGTGGATCTGGGCAAT
GTGAGCGCCCTGCGGACATTCCGCGTGCTGAGAGCCCTGAAGACAATCACAGTGATCCCAGGCCTGAAGA
CAATCGTGGGCGCCCTGATCCAGTCCGTGAAGAAGCTGGCCGATGTGATGATCCTGACAGTGTTTTGTCT
GGCCGTGTTTGCCCTGATCGGCCTGCAGCTGTTTATGGGCAACCTGAGGCAGAAGTGCGTGCGGTGGCCA
CCCCCTGAGGAGGCCTACGAGTACTATAGAAACCAGACAATCAACTCCATGGAGTTCGACGACAACTCCA
CACTGTACAATAACACCGACATGTTTACCAATATCTCCATCGATTGGTCTACCTATCTGTCTGACGAGTC
CAACTTCTATTATCTGGAGGGCGCCCTGGACGCCCTGCTGTGCGGCAATTCCTCCGACAGCGGCAAGTGT
CCTGAGTCCTTCACATGCATGAAGACCGGCCGGAATCCAAATTATGGCTACACCAACTTTGATTCCTTTA
ATTGGGCCTATCTGGCCCTGTTTCGGCTGATGACCCAGGATTACTGGGAGAATCTGTTTCAGCTGACACT
GAGAGCCGCCGGCAAGACCTATATGATCTTCTTTGTGCTGGTAATCTTTCTGGGCTCTTTCTATCTGGTG
AATCTGATCCTGGCCGTGGTGGCCATGGCCTATGACGAGCAGAATGAGGCCACCATCCAGGAGGCCCTGG
AGAAGGAGAAGGAGTTCCACGACATGCTGGAGCAGCTGAAGAAGCACCAGGAGGAGCAGGGCCAGCGCAA
GGCCTCTATGGCCTCCCTGGGCCTGGTGAATGAGGACATCAAGAAGAGCACCGAGGCCGACCTGGCCGAG
GATAAGGAGAAGATGGACTGTAATGGCCGGATGATCCCTCGGGTGGTAATCGATACAGTGGACGCCGTGG
AGGATGACGTGAGCAGCGTGAAGACAGATCTGGAGAAGAACTCCAAGATGTACCTGGAGGAGCCAACACT
GCAGAAGCGGACCGGCTCTTCCGTGAGCGTGGTGTCCGAGGCCATGATCGAGGAGCTGGAGGAGGCCCAG
CAGCCTTGTCCACCATGGTGGTATAAGTTTGCCAACATCTTTCTGAAGTGGGATTGCTGTAAGCCCTGGA
TCCAGTTCAAGGAGTTTGTGCGGTTTGTGGTAATGGACCCATTCGTGGACCTGGGCATCACCATCTGTAT
CGTGCTGAATACCCTGTTCATGGCCATGGAGCACTACCCTATGACCGAGAAGTTTGAGAACGTGCTGACC
GTGGGCAATCTGGTGTTTACAGGCATCTTCGCCGCCGAGATGTTTCTGAAGCTGATCGCCCTGGATCCCT
ACTACTATTTTCAGGTGGGCTGGAACGTGTTCGACTCCATCATCGTGACACTGTCCCTGGTGGAGCTGGG
CCTGGCCAATGTGGAGGGCCTGTCTGTGCTGAGATCTTTTAGACTGCTGCGGGTGTTTAAGCTGGCCAAG
TCCTGGCCAACACTGAATATGCTGATCAAGATCATCGGCAACAGCGTGGGCGCCCTGGGCAACCTGACAC
TGGTGCTGGCCATCATCGTGTTTATCTTCGCCGTGGTGGGCATGCAGCTGTTCGGCAAGAGCTATAAGGA
GTGCGTGTGCAATATCAATTCCGACTGCGTGCTGCCCCGGTGGCACATGAATGACTTTTTCCACTCCTTC
CTGATCATCTTCCGGATCCTGTGCGGCGAGTGGATCGAGACCATGTGGGATTGTATGGAGGTGGCCGGCC
AGGCCATGTGCCTGACCGTGTTTCTGATGGTAATGGTGGTGGGCAATCTGGTGGTGCTGAACCTGTTTCT
GGCCCTGCTGCTGTCCAGCTTTTCTGCCGACTCCCTGTCTGCCTCCGACGATGACGGCGAGATGAATAAT
CTGCAGATCGCCATCGGCAGAATCACAAGAGGCATCGACTTCATCAAGAAGACAGCCATCAGCTTCCTGC
CCTTCAAGAAGAAGGAGCAGAACAAGGAGGAGGATAAGGATAACATCGACGACGTGAATAAGGAGAGCTT
CGCCCTGAATCACCTGAAGACCGAGGAGGAGCCAAAGCCAGAGTGCCCCGCCTTCGACGGCTTTGTGAAG
AAGCCTAGATACATCATGACAGAGCTGGACCACATCAATCTGATCAATAACCCACACTACAGAATCGAGG
TGCCTATCGCCTCCGAGGAGAGCGACGTGGATTACCTGGAGACAGATGAGTTCTCCACCCAGAGCGAGTT
CGAGGAGACAGTGATCAAGCCAAAGAAGAAGTTTGACGATGGCAGCTCCGTGTGCTCTACCGTGGATTAT
CGGCCCCCAGAGCCTGAGGAGGTGGAGGAGACACTGGAGAACAAGGAGGAGGACGGCCCAGAGGAGTGTT
TTACAGAGGCCTGCGTGCAGAGATTTCCATGTCTGTATGTGGACATCAAGACAGAGAAGGGCAAGATCTG
GTGGAACATCAGGAAGACATGCTTTAAGATCGTGGAGCACAATTGGTTCGAGACCTTCATCATCTTCATG
ATCCTGCTGTCCTCCGGCGCCCTGGCCTTTGAGGACATCAACATCGAGCAGCGCAAGGTAATCAAGACCA
TCCTGGAGTATGCCGACAAGGTGTTCTCCTACATCTTCGTGCTGGAGATGCTGCTGAAGTGGGTGGCCTA
TGGCTACAAGATCTACTTCACAAATGCCTGGTGTTGGCTGGATTTTCTGATCGTGGATGTGAGCCTGATC
AGCCTGACAGCCAACTGGCTGGGCTACTCCGAGCTGGGCCCAATCAAGTCCCTGCGCACCCTGAGAGCCC
TGAGACCTCTGCGGGCCCTGTCTCGGTTCGAGGGCATGAGGGTGGTGGTGAACGCCCTGCTGGGCGCCAT
CCCATCCATCATGAACGTGCTGCTGGTGTGCCTGATCTTTTGGCTGATCTTTTCCATCATGGGCGTGAAT
CTGTTTGCCGGCAAGTTCTACAGATGCATCAATACAACCACCAGCGAGCTGTTCGATATATCCATCGTGA
ACAATAGATCCGATTGCATGGCCCTGAACTTCACAGAGCAGGTGCGGTGGGTGAACGTGAAGGTGAACTT
TGATAATGTGGGCCTGGGCTACCTGTCCCTGCTGCAGGTGGCCACCTTTAAGGGCTGGATGGACATCATG
TACGCCGCCGTGGACTCTAGGAACATCGAGGACCAGCCCGTGTACGAGATCAACCTGTACATGTACCTGT
ATTTTGTGATCTTCATCATCTTTGGCGCCTTCTTTACCCTGAATCTGTTCATCGGCGTGATCATCGATAA
TTTCAATCAGCAGAAGAAGAAGTTTGGCGGCAAGGACATCTTTATGACCGAGGAGCAGAAGAAGTATTAT
AACGCCATGAAGAAGCTGGGCTCTAAGAAGCCAGTGAAGCCAATCCCCAGACCAGAGAACCCCATCCAGG
GCGTGGTGTTCGATTTCATCTCCAAGCAGGCCTTTGACATCTTCATCATGATCCTGATCTGTCTGAATAT
GATCACCATGATGATCGAGACAGACGATCAGTCCGATGAGAAGGTGAACATCCTGTTTCAGATCAATCTG
GTGTTTATCGTGATCTTTACCACCGAGTGTTTCCTGAAGATGTTCGCCCTGCGCTATTATTTCTTCACAA
TCGGCTGGAATATCTTTGATTTTGTGGTGGTAATCATCTCCATCGCCGGCATCGTGCTGTCCGACCTGAT
CGCCGAGTACTTCGTGTCCCCAACACTGTTTAGAGTGATCAGACTGGCCAGGATCGGCCGGGTGCTGAGA
CTGATCAAGGGCGCCAAGGGCATCAGAACCCTGCTGTTCGCCCTGATGATGTCCCTGCCAGCCCTGTTTA
ACATCGGCCTGCTGCTGTTCCTGGTAATGTTTATCTACTCCATCTTCGGCATGTCCAACTTTGCCTACGT
GAAGAAGGAGTCCGGCATCGATGATATGTTTAACTTCGAGACATTTGGCTCCTCTATCATCTGTCTGTTT
GAGATCACCACCTCCGCCGGCTGGGACGGCCTGCTGAATCCAATCCTGAATAGCGGCGAGCCCGATTGCG
ACCCCCACATCGAGAATCCTGGCACAGGCGTGAGGGGCGATTGCGGCAATCCAGCCATCGGCATCGTGTT
CTTTTGTAGCTACATCATCATCTCCTTCCTGATCGTGATCAACATGTATATCGCCATCATCCTGGAGAAC
TTCAATGTGGCCACAGAGGAGAGCGGCGAGCCCCTGTGCGAGGACGATTTTGAGATGTTTTACGAGACAT
GGGAGAAGTTTGATCCCGACGCCACCCAGTTTGTGGAGTATTCCAGAATGTCCGACTTTGTGGACACCCT
GCAGGACCCCCTGAGAATCCCCAAGCCAAACAAGATCAAGCTGATCACCCTGGATCTGCCAATGGTGGTG
GGCGACAAGATCCACTGCCTGGACATCCTGTTTGCCCTGACCAAGGAGGTGCTGGGCGATAGCGGCGAGA
TGGATGCCCTGAAGGCCTCCATGGAGGAGAAGTTTATGGCCGCCAACCCATCTAAGGTGTCCTATGAGCC
AATCACAACAACCCTGAAGCGGAAGCAGGAGGAGGTGTGCGCCATCAAGATCCAGAGAGCCTTCAGGAGG
CACCTGCTGAAGAGATCTGTGAAGCACGCCAGCTACGTGTATCGGCACTCTAAGGACTTTGACTCCGCCG
TGGAGGATGCCCCAGAGAAGGAGGGCCTGGTGGCCGACAGGATCAACAGCGCCTATGGCCAGTACCTGGA
GGACGAGGGCACCAACGGAAGCCAGAGACCCAGGACTACCAATAGATTTTCACGGAGCAGCGGGGACGAC
TGATAAGATATCCAGCACAGTGGCGGCCGCTCGAGTCTAGAGGGCCCGTTTAAACCCGCTGATCAGCCTC
GACTGTGCCTTCTAGTTGCCAGCCATCTGTTGTTTGCCCCTCCCCCGTGCCTTCCTTGACCCTGGAAGGT
GCCACTCCCACTGTCCTTTCCTAATAAAATGAGGAAATTGCATCGCATTGTCTGAGTAGGTGTCATTCTA
TTCTGGGGGGTGGGGTGGGGCAGGACAGCAAGGGGGAGGATTGGGAAGACAATAGCAGGCATGCTGGGGA
TGCGGTGGGCTCTATGGCTTCTGAGGCGGAAAGAACCAGCTGGGGCTCTAGGGGGTATCCCC
[124 nt withheld, positions 6713-6836]
C
[91 nt withheld, positions 6838-6928]
A
[49 nt withheld, positions 6930-6978]
CCTTTGACGTTGGAGTCCACGTTCTTT
[37 nt withheld, positions 7006-7042]
ACCCTATCTCGGTCTATTCTTTTGATTTATAAGGGATTTTGCCGATTTCGGCCTATTGGTTAAAAAATGA
GCTGATTTAACAAAAATTTAACGCGAATTAATTCTGTGGAATGTGTGTCAGTTAGGGTGTGGAAAGTCCC
CAGGCTCCCCAGCAGGCAGAAGTATGCAAAGCATGCATCTCAATTAGTCAGCAACCAGGTGTGGAAAGTC
CCCAGGCTCCCCAGCAGGCAGAAGTATGCAAAGCATGCATCTCAATTAGTCAGCAACCATAGTCCCGCCC
CTAACTCCGCCCATCCCGCCCCTAACTCCGCCCAGTTCCGCCCATTCTCCGCCCCATGGCTGACTAATTT
TTTTTATTTATGCAGAGGCCGAGGCCGCCTCTGCCTCTGAGCTATTCCAGAAGTAGTGAGGAGGCTTTTT
TGGAGGCCTAGGCTTTTGCAAAAAGCTCCCGGGAGCTTGTATATCCATTTTCGGATCTGATCAAGAGACA
GGATGAGGATCGTTTCGCATGATTGAACAAGATGGATTGCACGCAGGTTCTCCGGCCGCTTGGGTGGAGA
GGCTATTCGGCTATGACTGGGCACAACAGACAATCGGCTGCTCTGATGCCGCCGTGTTCCGGCTGTCAGC
GCAGGGGCGCCCGGTTCTTTTTGTCAAGACCGACCTGTCCGGTGCCCTGAATGAACTGCAGGACGAGGCA
GCGCGGCTATCGTGGCTGGCCACGACGGGCGTTCCTTGCGCAGCTGTGCTCGACGTTGTCACTGAAGCGG
GAAGGGACTGGCTGCTATTGGGCGAAGTGCCGGGGCAGGATCTCCTGTCATCTCACCTTGCTCCTGCCGA
GAAAGTATCCATCATGGCTGATGCAATGCGGCGGCTGCATACGCTTGATCCGGCTACCTGCCCATTCGAC
CACCAAGCGAAACATCGCATCGAGCGAGCACGTACTCGGATGGAAGCCGGTCTTGTCGATCAGGATGATC
TGGACGAAGAGCATCAGGGGCTCGCGCCAGCCGAACTGTTCGCCAGGCTCAAGGCGCGCATGCCCGACGG
CGAGGATCTCGTCGTGACCCATGGCGATGCCTGCTTGCCGAATATCATGGTGGAAAATGGCCGCTTTTCT
GGATTCATCGACTGTGGCCGGCTGGGTGTGGCGGACCGCTATCAGGACATAGCGTTGGCTACCCGTGATA
TTGCTGAAGAGCTTGGCGGCGAATGGGCTGACCGCTTCCTCGTGCTTTACGGTATCGCCGCTCCCGATTC
GCAGCGCATCGCCTTCTATCGCCTTCTTGACGAGTTCTTCTGAGCGGGACTCTGGGGTTCGAAATGACCG
ACCAAGCGACGCCCAACCTGCCATCACGAGATTTCGATTCCACCGCCGCCTTCTATGAAAGGTTGGGCTT
CGGAATCGTTTTCCGGGACGCCGGCTGGATGATCCTCCAGCGCGGGGATCTCATGCTGGAGTTCTTCGCC
CACCCCAACTTGTTTATTGCAGCTTATAATGGTTACAAATAAAGCAATAGCATCACAAATTTCACAAATA
AAGCATTTTTTTCACTGCATTCTAGTTGTGGTTTGTCCAAACTCATCAATGTATCTTATCATGTCTGTAT
ACCGTCGACCTCTAGCTAGAGCTTGGCGTAATCATGGTCATAGCTGTTTCCTGTGTGAAATTGTTATCCG
CTCACAATTCCACACAACATACGAGCCGGAAGCATAAAGTGTAAAGCCTGGGGTGCCTAATGAGTGAGCT
AACTCACATTAATTGCGTTGCGCTCACTGCCCGCTTTCCAGTCGGGAAACCTGTCGTGCCAGCTGCATTA
ATGAATCGGCCAACGCGCGGGGAGAGGCGGTTTGCGTATTGGGCGCTCTTCCGCTTCCTCGCTCACTGAC
TCGCTGCGCTCGGTCGTTCGGCTGCGGCGAGCGGTATCAGCTCACTCAAAGGCGGTAATACGGTTATCCA
CAGAATCAGGGGATAACGCAGGAAAGAACATGTGAGCAAAAGGCCAGCAAAAGGCCAGGAACCGTAAAAA
GGCCGCGTTGCTGGCGTTTTTCCATAGGCTCCGCCCCCCTGACGAGCATCACAAAAATCGACGCTCAAGT
CAGAGGTGGCGAAACCCGACAGGACTATAAAGATACCAGGCGTTTCCCCCTGGAAGCTCCCTCGTGCGCT
CTCCTGTTCCGACCCTGCCGCTTACCGGATACCTGTCCGCCTTTCTCCCTTCGGGAAGCGTGGCGCTTTC
TCATAGCTCACGCTGTAGGTATCTCAGTTCGGTGTAGGTCGTTCGCTCCAAGCTGGGCTGTGTGCACGAA
CCCCCCGTTCAGCCCGACCGCTGCGCCTTATCCGGTAACTATCGTCTTGAGTCCAACCCGGTAAGACACG
ACTTATCGCCACTGGCAGCAGCCACTGGTAACAGGATTAGCAGAGCGAGGTATGTAGGCGGTGCTACAGA
GTTCTTGAAGTGGTGGCCTAACTACGGCTACACTAGAAGAACAGTATTTGGTATCTGCGCTCTGCTGAAG
CCAGTTACCTTCGGAAAAAGAGTTGGTAGCTCTTGATCCGGCAAACAAACCACCGCTGGTAGCGGTGGTT
TTTTTGTTTGCAAGCAGCAGATTACGCGCAGAAAAAAAGGATCTCAAGAAGATCCTTTGATCTTTTCTAC
GGGGTCTGACGCTCAGTGGAACGAAAACTCACGTTAAGGGATTTTGGTCATGAGATTATCAAAAAGGATC
TTCACCTAGATCCTTTTAAATTAAAAATGAAGTTTTAAATCAATCTAAAGTATATATGAGTAAACTTGGT
CTGACAGTTACCAATGCTTAATCAGTGAGGCACCTATCTCAGCGATCTGTCTATTTCGTTCATCCATAGT
TGCCTGACTCCCCGTCGTGTAGATAACTACGATACGGGAGGGCTTACCATCTGGCCCCAGTGCTGCAATG
ATACCGCGAGACCCACGCTCACCGGCTCCAGATTTATCAGCAATAAACCAGCCAGCCGGAAGGGCCGAGC
GCAGAAGTGGTCCTGCAACTTTATCCGCCTCCATCCAGTCTATTAATTGTTGCCGGGAAGCTAGAGTAAG
TAGTTCGCCAGTTAATAGTTTGCGCAACGTTGTTGCCATTGCTACAGGCATCGTGGTGTCACGCTCGTCG
TTTGGTATGGCTTCATTCAGCTCCGGTTCCCAACGATCAAGGCGAGTTACATGATCCCCCATGTTGTGCA
AAAAAGCGGTTAGCTCCTTCGGTCCTCCGATCGTTGTCAGAAGTAAGTTGGCCGCAGTGTTATCACTCAT
GGTTATGGCAGCACTGCATAATTCTCTTACTGTCATGCCATCCGTAAGATGCTTTTCTGTGACTGGTGAG
TACTCAACCAAGTCATTCTGAGAATAGTGTATGCGGCGACCGAGTTGCTCTTGCCCGGCGTCAATACGGG
ATAATACCGCGCCACATAGCAGAACTTTAAAAGTGCTCATCATTGGAAAACGTTCTTCGGGGCGAAAACT
CTCAAGGATCTTACCGCTGTTGAGATCCAGTTCGATGTAACCCACTCGTGCACCCAACTGATCTTCAGCA
TCTTTTACTTTCACCAGCGTTTCTGGGTGAGCAAAAACAGGAAGGCAAAATGCCGCAAAAAAGGGAATAA
GGGCGACACGGAAATGTTGAATACTCATACTCTTCCTTTTTCAATATTATTGAAGCATTTATCAGGGTTA
TTGTCTCATGAGCGGATACATATTTGAATGTATTTAGAAAAATAAACAAATAGGGGTTCCGCGCACATTT
CCCCGAAAAGTGCCACCTGACGTC
Features (pLannotate 1.2.2; 20 found; start..end, strand, type, name):
     28..80      -  misc_feature   bom (fragment): basis of mobility region from pBR322
    235..614     +  enhancer       CMV enhancer: human cytomegalovirus immediate early enhancer
    615..818     +  promoter       CMV promoter: human cytomegalovirus (CMV) immediate early promoter
    814..847     +  LTR            5' LTR (truncated) (fragment): truncated 5' long terminal repeat (LTR) from HIV-1
    863..881     +  promoter       T7 promoter: promoter for bacteriophage T7 RNA polymerase
    926..6325    +  CDS            Scn4a: SCN4A_RAT - Experimental evidence at protein level: Swiss-Prot protein existence level 1. PPore-forming subunit of a voltage-gated sodium channel complex through which Na(+) ions pass in accordance with their electrochemical gradient (PubMed:2559760, PubMed:16303569, PubMed:28012039). Alternates between resting, activated and inactivated states (PubMed:28012039). Required for normal muscle fiber excitability, normal muscle contraction and relaxation cycles, and constant muscle strength in the presence of fluctuating K(+) levels (By similarity). From Rattus norvegicus (Rat).
   6443..6667    +  polyA_signal   bGH poly(A) signal: bovine growth hormone polyadenylation signal
   6671..6692    +  promoter       SV40 promoter (fragment): SV40 enhancer and early promoter
   6713..7141    +  rep_origin     f1 ori (sequence partly withheld): f1 bacteriophage origin of replication; arrow indicates direction of (+) strand synthesis
   7155..7484    +  promoter       SV40 promoter: SV40 enhancer and early promoter
   7551..8342    +  CDS            neo: KKA2_KLEPN - Also known as kan, nptII. Experimental evidence at protein level: Swiss-Prot protein existence level 1. Resistance to kanamycin, neomycin, paromomycin, ribostamycin, butirosin and gentamicin B. From Klebsiella pneumoniae.
   8366..8524    +  CDS            ble (fragment): BLE_KLEPN - Experimental evidence at protein level: Swiss-Prot protein existence level 1. Binding protein with a strong affinity to the bleomycin family of antibiotics. Binds to CL990; an antimitotic-antibiotic compound. From Klebsiella pneumoniae.
   8519..8640    +  polyA_signal   SV40 poly(A) signal: SV40 polyadenylation signal
   8711..8733    -  protein_bind   lac operator (fragment): The lac repressor binds to the lac operator to inhibit transcription in E. coli. This inhibition can be relieved by adding lactose or isopropyl-β-D-thiogalactopyranoside (IPTG). lac repressor encoded by lacI
   8737..8767    -  promoter       lac promoter: promoter for the E. coli lac operon
   8782..8803    -  protein_bind   CAP binding site: CAP binding activates transcription in the presence of cAMP. E. coli catabolite activator protein
   8816..8908    -  CDS            lacI (fragment): lac repressor; lacI; The lac repressor binds to the lac operator to inhibit transcription in E. coli. This inhibition can be relieved by adding lactose or isopropyl-β-D-thiogalactopyranoside (IPTG).
   9091..9679    -  rep_origin     ori: high-copy-number ColE1/pMB1/pBR322/pUC origin of replication
   9850..10710   -  CDS            AmpR: β-lactamase; bla; confers resistance to ampicillin, carbenicillin, and related antibiotics
  10711..10815   -  promoter       AmpR promoter: bla
