[The description below was written by a language model from this plasmid's Addgene catalogue record and pLannotate feature annotations shown in this document.]
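Description:
Dt NaV1.4 is a mammalian expression plasmid built on the pCDNA3.1 backbone that carries the coding sequence for the skeletal muscle voltage-gated sodium channel NaV1.4 from the dyeing poison frog, Dendrobates tinctorius. It is propagated in E. coli as a high-copy plasmid through its ColE1/pUC-type origin and selected with ampicillin via the β-lactamase gene. An f1 origin is also present. For selection in mammalian cells, the backbone provides a neomycin/kanamycin phosphotransferase cassette driven by the SV40 enhancer/early promoter and ended by the SV40 polyadenylation signal. The short bom, HIV-1 LTR, ble, lac promoter/operator and lacI matches in the feature table are fragments. They are best read as backbone remnants or annotation artefacts rather than functional parts.

The roughly 5.4 kb channel open reading frame was inserted by restriction cloning between AflII and EcoRV. The annotation software labels it by homology to rat Scn4a, but the catalogue entry identifies it as the frog orthologue. It lies downstream of the CMV immediate early enhancer and promoter and upstream of the bovine growth hormone polyadenylation signal, which gives strong constitutive transcription in transfected mammalian cells. A T7 promoter sits between the CMV promoter and the insert, so RNA can be transcribed in vitro for injection into oocytes, matching the stated purpose of expression in mammalian cells or oocytes. No epitope tag or reporter is annotated. The associated study asked whether toxin resistance in poison birds and frogs arises from sodium channel mutations, so the construct suits functional and toxin-sensitivity studies of the pore-forming subunit in heterologous systems.
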