Addgene plasmid #200250: Dt NaV1.4
Purpose: Expression in mammalian cells or oocytes
Depositing lab: Dan Minor. Depositing organization: University of California, San Francisco (UCSF). Publication: Evidence that toxin resistance in poison birds and frogs is not rooted in sodium channel mutations and may rely on "toxin sponge" proteins. Abderemane-Ali F, Rossen ND, Kobiela ME, Craig RA, Garrison CE, Chen Z, Colleran CM, O'Connell LA, Du Bois J, Dumbacher JP, Minor DL. J Gen Physiol. 2021 Sep 6;153(9):e202112872. doi: 10.1085/jgp.202112872. Epub 2021 Aug 5. PubMed 34351379.
Backbone
  Vector backbone: pCDNA3.1
  Vector type: Mammalian Expression
Growth in bacteria
  Bacterial resistance: Ampicillin, 100 μg/mL
  Growth temperature: 30°C
  Growth strain: DH5alpha
  Copy number: High Copy
Gene/Insert
  Gene/Insert name: Dendrobates tinctorius NaV1.4 – muscle channel
  Species: Dendrobates tinctorius
  GenBank ID: MZ545382.1
  Promoter: CMV and T7
  Cloning method: Restriction Enzyme; 5′ cloning site AflII (unknown if destroyed); 3′ cloning site EcoRV (unknown if destroyed)
  Sequencing primers: 5′ CMV forward; 3′ bgh reverse
Terms and licenses: Academic/Nonprofit Terms; Industry Terms: Not Available to Industry
How to cite: Dt NaV1.4 was a gift from Dan Minor (Addgene plasmid # 200250 ; http://n2t.net/addgene:200250 ; RRID:Addgene_200250)
